Addgene plasmid #228384: Balfun_GluTR_TP_pK7fWG2_IVD_FP611
Purpose: Expresses N-term transit peptide from Balanophora fungosa glutamyl-tRNA reductase (GWHDONK00038241); determination of B. fungosa glutamyl-tRNA Reductase target localization
Depositing lab: Daniel Sloan. Depositing organization: Colorado State University, Fort Collins.
Backbone
  Vector backbone: pK7fWG2_IVDFP611
  Vector type: Plant Expression
Growth in bacteria
  Bacterial resistance: Spectinomycin, 50 μg/mL
  Growth temperature: 37°C
  Growth strain: DH5alpha
  Copy number: High Copy
Gene/Insert
  Gene/Insert name: N-terminal transit peptide from B. fungosa glutamyl-tRNA reductase (GWHDONK00038241)
  Species: Balanophora fungosa
  Tag / fusion protein: Green Florescent Protien (C terminal on insert)
  Cloning method: Gateway Cloning
Terms and licenses: Academic/Nonprofit Terms; Industry Terms
How to cite: Balfun_GluTR_TP_pK7fWG2_IVD_FP611 was a gift from Daniel Sloan (Addgene plasmid # 228384 ; http://n2t.net/addgene:228384 ; RRID:Addgene_228384)
