[The description below was written by a language model from this plasmid's Addgene catalogue record and pLannotate feature annotations shown in this document.]
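Description:
Balfun_GluTR_TP_pK7fWG2_IVD_FP611 is a 12.8 kb plant-expression binary vector built on the pK7fWG2_IVDFP611 backbone, designed to test where the N-terminal transit peptide of glutamyl-tRNA reductase from the parasitic plant Balanophora fungosa directs a protein inside plant cells. Outside the T-DNA, the plasmid carries a high-copy ColE1/pUC-type origin with the pBR322 bom region for propagation in E. coli. It also carries the pVS1 oriV, RepA and StaA functions, which support replication and stable maintenance in Agrobacterium. Bacterial selection is by spectinomycin through the aadA (SmR) gene.

Three expression units lie between the nopaline-type right and left T-DNA borders. In the test cassette, a CaMV 35S promoter and a fragment of the TMV Ω leader sit upstream of an attB1/attB2-flanked interval of roughly 300 bp. The feature table does not annotate this interval, but its position matches the Gateway-cloned transit peptide described in the catalogue entry. EGFP and a CaMV poly(A) signal follow directly, which gives the C-terminal GFP fusion recorded for the insert. A second cassette uses an enhanced (duplicated-enhancer) 35S promoter to express an N-terminal fragment of Arabidopsis isovaleryl-CoA dehydrogenase (IVD) fused to the red fluorescent protein eqFP611, also flanked by attB sites and terminated by a CaMV poly(A) signal. The record does not state the role of this cassette, but IVD is a mitochondrial enzyme, so the fusion presumably acts as a built-in red mitochondrial marker against which the green signal can be compared. The third unit is a NOS promoter–nptII–NOS terminator cassette that confers kanamycin resistance for selecting transformed plant cells. The construct is intended for subcellular localization studies of the B. fungosa GluTR targeting sequence by fluorescence co-localization.
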