Features (pLannotate 1.2.2; 34 found; start..end, strand, type, name):
      1..589     +  rep_origin     ori: high-copy-number ColE1/pMB1/pBR322/pUC origin of replication
    775..915     -  misc_feature   bom: basis of mobility region from pBR322
   1017..1056    -  CDS            rop (fragment): Rop protein, which maintains plasmids at low copy number; rop
   1259..1453    -  rep_origin     pVS1 oriV: origin of replication for the Pseudomonas plasmid pVS1 (Heeb et al., 2000)
   1519..2592    -  CDS            pVS1 RepA: replication protein from the Pseudomonas plasmid pVS1 (Heeb et al., 2000)
   3021..3650    -  CDS            pVS1 StaA: stability protein from the Pseudomonas plasmid pVS1 (Heeb et al., 2000)
   4210..4611    -  CDS            Y4CG_SINFN (fragment): Protein inferred from homology: Swiss-Prot protein existence level 3. From Sinorhizobium fredii (strain NBRC 101917 / NGR234).
   4981..5005    -  misc_feature   RB T-DNA repeat: right border repeat from nopaline C58 T-DNA
   5054..5266    +  CDS            IBMP_CAMVB (fragment): Experimental evidence at protein level: Swiss-Prot protein existence level 1. Enhances the ribosomal termination-reinitiation event leading to the translation of major open reading frames on the polycistronic viral RNAs. From Cauliflower mosaic virus (strain Bari 1) (CaMV).
   5348..6019    +  promoter       CaMV 35S promoter (enhanced): cauliflower mosaic virus 35S promoter with a duplicated enhancer region
   6031..6055    +  protein_bind   attB1: mutant version of attB; recombination site for the Gateway® BP reaction BP Clonase™
   6076..6231    +  CDS            IVD (fragment): IVD_ARATH - Experimental evidence at protein level: Swiss-Prot protein existence level 1. Involved in degradation of the branched-chain amino acids, phytol and lysine for the supply of carbon and electrons to the ETF/ETFQO complex during dark-induced sugar starvation. From Arabidopsis thaliana (Mouse-ear cress).
   6235..6927    +  CDS            eqFP611: eqFP611 is a basic (constitutively fluorescent) red fluorescent protein published in 2002, derived from Entacmaea quadricolor. It has very low acid sensitivity.
   6947..6971    -  protein_bind   attB2: mutant version of attB; recombination site for the Gateway® BP reaction BP Clonase™
   6973..7000    +  CDS            3xHA (fragment): three tandem HA epitope tags
   7041..7077    +  ncRNA          PK1-TEV CVMV: Accession: RF01102 - 5'-leader pseudoknot of TEV/CVMV
   7204..7233    +  misc_feature   MCS (fragment): pUC18/19 multiple cloning site
   7279..7438    +  polyA_signal   CaMV poly(A) signal (fragment): cauliflower mosaic virus polyadenylation signal
   7439..7459    +  misc_feature   MCS (fragment): pUC18/19 multiple cloning site
   7902..8246    +  promoter       CaMV 35S promoter: strong constitutive promoter from cauliflower mosaic virus
   8199..8245    +  promoter       minimal CaMV 35S promoter: minimal 35S promoter from cauliflower mosaic virus
   8278..8303    +  misc_feature   TMV Ω (fragment): translational enhancer from the tobacco mosaic virus 5'-leader sequence (Gallie et al., 1988)
   8346..8370    +  protein_bind   attB1: mutant version of attB; recombination site for the Gateway® BP reaction BP Clonase™
   8680..8704    -  protein_bind   attB2: mutant version of attB; recombination site for the Gateway® BP reaction BP Clonase™
   8712..9431    +  CDS            EGFP: the original enhanced GFP (Yang et al., 1996) mammalian codon-optimized
   9496..9655    +  polyA_signal   CaMV poly(A) signal (fragment): cauliflower mosaic virus polyadenylation signal
   9682..9704    -  misc_feature   MCS (fragment): pUC18/19 multiple cloning site
   9797..9976    +  promoter       NOS promoter: nopaline synthase promoter
  10010..10801   +  CDS            neo: KKA2_KLEPN - Also known as kan, nptII. Experimental evidence at protein level: Swiss-Prot protein existence level 1. Resistance to kanamycin, neomycin, paromomycin, ribostamycin, butirosin and gentamicin B. From Klebsiella pneumoniae.
  10844..11096   +  terminator     NOS terminator: nopaline synthase terminator and poly(A) signal
  11189..11213   -  misc_feature   LB T-DNA repeat: left border repeat from nopaline C58 T-DNA
  11472..11495   +  promoter       Pc promoter (fragment): intI1 (promoter lies within the coding sequence); class 1 integron promoter
  11671..11727   +  CDS            GmR (fragment): gentamycin acetyltransferase; aacC1; confers resistance to gentamycin
  11738..12525   +  CDS            SmR (fragment): aminoglycoside adenylyltransferase (Murphy, 1985); aadA; confers resistance to spectinomycin and streptomycin
>Addgene plasmid #228384 | Balfun_GluTR_TP_pK7fWG2_IVD_FP611 | addgene full sequence | sequence record 461174 | Addgene NGS Result
TTGAGATCCTTTTTTTCTGCGCGTAATCTGCTGCTTGCAAACAAAAAAACCACCGCTACCAGCGGTGGTT
TGTTTGCCGGATCAAGAGCTACCAACTCTTTTTCCGAAGGTAACTGGCTTCAGCAGAGCGCAGATACCAA
ATACTGTCCTTCTAGTGTAGCCGTAGTTAGGCCACCACTTCAAGAACTCTGTAGCACCGCCTACATACCT
CGCTCTGCTAATCCTGTTACCAGTGGCTGCTGCCAGTGGCGATAAGTCGTGTCTTACCGGGTTGGACTCA
AGACGATAGTTACCGGATAAGGCGCAGCGGTCGGGCTGAACGGGGGGTTCGTGCACACAGCCCAGCTTGG
AGCGAACGACCTACACCGAACTGAGATACCTACAGCGTGAGCTATGAGAAAGCGCCACGCTTCCCGAAGG
GAGAAAGGCGGACAGGTATCCGGTAAGCGGCAGGGTCGGAACAGGAGAGCGCACGAGGGAGCTTCCAGGG
GGAAACGCCTGGTATCTTTATAGTCCTGTCGGGTTTCGCCACCTCTGACTTGAGCGTCGATTTTTGTGAT
GCTCGTCAGGGGGGCGGAGCCTATGGAAAAACGCCAGCAACGCGGCCTTTTTACGGTTCCTGGCCTTTTG
CTGGCCTTTTGCTCACATGTTCTTTCCTGCGTTATCCCCTGATTCTGTGGATAACCGTATTACCGCCTTT
GAGTGAGCTGATACCGCTCGCCGCAGCCGAACGACCGAGCGCAGCGAGTCAGTGAGCGAGGAAGCGGAAG
AGCGCCTGATGCGGTATTTTCTCCTTACGCATCTGTGCGGTATTTCACACCGCATATGGTGCACTCTCAG
TACAATCTGCTCTGATGCCGCATAGTTAAGCCAGTATACACTCCGCTATCGCTACGTGACTGGGTCATGG
CTGCGCCCCGACACCCGCCAACACCCGCTGACGCGCCCTGACGGGCTTGTCTGCTCCCGGCATCCGCTTA
CAGACAAGCTGTGACCGTCTCCGGGAGCTGCATGTGTCAGAGGTTTTCACCGTCATCACCGAAACGCGCG
AGGCAGGGTGCCTTGATGTGGGCGCCGGCGGTCGAGTGGCGACGGCGCGGCTTGTCCGCGCCCTGGTAGA
TTGCCTGGCCGTAGGCCAGCCATTTTTGAGCGGCCAGCGGCCGCGATAGGCCGACGCGAAGCGGCGGGGC
GTAGGGAGCGCAGCGACCGAAGGGTAGGCGCTTTTTGCAGCTCTTCGGCTGTGCGCTGGCCAGACAGTTA
TGCACAGGCCAGGCGGGTTTTAAGAGTTTTAATAAGTTTTAAAGAGTTTTAGGCGGAAAAATCGCCTTTT
TTCTCTTTTATATCAGTCACTTACATGTGTGACCGGTTCCCAATGTACGGCTTTGGGTTCCCAATGTACG
GGTTCCGGTTCCCAATGTACGGCTTTGGGTTCCCAATGTACGTGCTATCCACAGGAAAGAGACCTTTTCG
ACCTTTTTCCCCTGCTAGGGCAATTTGCCCTAGCATCTGCTCCGTACATTAGGAACCGGCGGATGCTTCG
CCCTCGATCAGGTTGCGGTAGCGCATGACTAGGATCGGGCCAGCCTGCCCCGCCTCCTCCTTCAAATCGT
ACTCCGGCAGGTCATTTGACCCGATCAGCTTGCGCACGGTGAAACAGAACTTCTTGAACTCTCCGGCGCT
GCCACTGCGTTCGTAGATCGTCTTGAACAACCATCTGGCTTCTGCCTTGCCTGCGGCGCGGCGTGCCAGG
CGGTAGAGAAAACGGCCGATGCCGGGATCGATCAAAAAGTAATCGGGGTGAACCGTCAGCACGTCCGGGT
TCTTGCCTTCTGTGATCTCGCGGTACATCCAATCAGCTAGCTCGATCTCGATGTACTCCGGCCGCCCGGT
TTCGCTCTTTACGATCTTGTAGCGGCTAATCAAGGCTTCACCCTCGGATACCGTCACCAGGCGGCCGTTC
TTGGCCTTCTTCGTACGCTGCATGGCAACGTGCGTGGTGTTTAACCGAATGCAGGTTTCTACCAGGTCGT
CTTTCTGCTTTCCGCCATCGGCTCGCCGGCAGAACTTGAGTACGTCCGCAACGTGTGGACGGAACACGCG
GCCGGGCTTGTCTCCCTTCCCTTCCCGGTATCGGTTCATGGATTCGGTTAGATGGGAAACCGCCATCAGT
ACCAGGTCGTAATCCCACACACTGGCCATGCCGGCCGGCCCTGCGGAAACCTCTACGTGCCCGTCTGGAA
GCTCGTAGCGGATCACCTCGCCAGCTCGTCGGTCACGCTTCGACAGACGGAAAACGGCCACGTCCATGAT
GCTGCGACTATCGCGGGTGCCCACGTCATAGAGCATCGGAACGAAAAAATCTGGTTGCTCGTCGCCCTTG
GGCGGCTTCCTAATCGACGGCGCACCGGCTGCCGGCGGTTGCCGGGATTCTTTGCGGATTCGATCAGCGG
CCGCTTGCCACGATTCACCGGGGCGTGCTTCTGCCTCGATGCGTTGCCGCTGGGCGGCCTGCGCGGCCTT
CAACTTCTCCACCAGGTCATCACCCAGCGCCGCGCCGATTTGTACCGGGCCGGATGGTTTGCGACCGCTC
ACGCCGATTCCTCGGGCTTGGGGGTTCCAGTGCCATTGCAGGGCCGGCAGACAACCCAGCCGCTTACGCC
TGGCCAACCGCCCGTTCCTCCACACATGGGGCATTCCACGGCGTCGGTGCCTGGTTGTTCTTGATTTTCC
ATGCCGCCTCCTTTAGCCGCTAAAATTCATCTACTCATTTATTCATTTGCTCATTTACTCTGGTAGCTGC
GCGATGTATTCAGATAGCAGCTCGGTAATGGTCTTGCCTTGGCGTACCGCGTACATCTTCAGCTTGGTGT
GATCCTCCGCCGGCAACTGAAAGTTGACCCGCTTCATGGCTGGCGTGTCTGCCAGGCTGGCCAACGTTGC
AGCCTTGCTGCTGCGTGCGCTCGGACGGCCGGCACTTAGCGTGTTTGTGCTTTTGCTCATTTTCTCTTTA
CCTCATTAACTCAAATGAGTTTTGATTTAATTTCAGCGGCCAGCGCCTGGACCTCGCGGGCAGCGTCGCC
CTCGGGTTCTGATTCAAGAACGGTTGTGCCGGCGGCGGCAGTGCCTGGGTAGCTCACGCGCTGCGTGATA
CGGGACTCAAGAATGGGCAGCTCGTACCCGGCCAGCGCCTCGGCAACCTCACCGCCGATGCGCGTGCCTT
TGATCGCCCGCGACACGACAAAGGCCGCTTGTAGCCTTCCATCCGTGACCTCAATGCGCTGCTTAACCAG
CTCCACCAGGTCGGCGGTGGCCCATATGTCGTAAGGGCTTGGCTGCACCGGAATCAGCACGAAGTCGGCT
GCCTTGATCGCGGACACAGCCAAGTCCGCCGCCTGGGGCGCTCCGTCGATCACTACGAAGTCGCGCCGGC
CGATGGCCTTCACGTCGCGGTCAATCGTCGGGCGGTCGATGCCGACAACGGTTAGCGGTTGATCTTCCCG
CACGGCCGCCCAATCGCGGGCACTGCCCTGGGGATCGGAATCGACTAACAGAACATCGGCCCCGGCGAGT
TGCAGGGCGCGGGCTAGATGGGTTGCGATGGTCGTCTTGCCTGACCCGCCTTTCTGGTTAAGTACAGCGA
TAACCTTCATGCGTTCCCCTTGCGTATTTGTTTATTTACTCATCGCATCATATACGCAGCGACCGCATGA
CGCAAGCTGTTTTACTCAAATACACATCACCTTTTTAGACGGCGGCGCTCGGTTTCTTCAGCGGCCAAGC
TGGCCGGCCAGGCCGCCAGCTTGGCATCAGACAAACCGGCCAGGATTTCATGCAGCCGCACGGTTGAGAC
GTGCGCGGGCGGCTCGAACACGTACCCGGCCGCGATCATCTCCGCCTCGATCTCTTCGGTAATGAAAAAC
GGTTCGTCCTGGCCGTCCTGGTGCGGTTTCATGCTTGTTCCTCTTGGCGTTCATTCTCGGCGGCCGCCAG
GGCGTCGGCCTCGGTCAATGCGTCCTCACGGAAGGCACCGCGCCGCCTGGCCTCGGTGGGCGTCACTTCC
TCGCTGCGCTCAAGTGCGCGGTACAGGGTCGAGCGATGCACGCCAAGCAGTGCAGCCGCCTCTTTCACGG
TGCGGCCTTCCTGGTCGATCAGCTCGCGGGCGTGCGCGATCTGTGCCGGGGTGAGGGTAGGGCGGGGGCC
AAACTTCACGCCTCGGGCCTTGGCGGCCTCGCGCCCGCTCCGGGTGCGGTCGATGATTAGGGAACGCTCG
AACTCGGCAATGCCGGCGAACACGGTCAACACCATGCGGCCGGCCGGCGTGGTGGTGTCGGCCCACGGCT
CTGCCAGGCTACGCAGGCCCGCGCCGGCCTCCTGGATGCGCTCGGCAATGTCCAGTAGGTCGCGGGTGCT
GCGGGCCAGGCGGTCTAGCCTGGTCACTGTCACAACGTCGCCAGGGCGTAGGTGGTCAAGCATCCTGGCC
AGCTCCGGGCGGTCGCGCCTGGTGCCGGTGATCTTCTCGGAAAACAGCTTGGTGCAGCCGGCCGCGTGCA
GTTCGGCCCGTTGGTTGGTCAAGTCCTGGTCGTCGGTGCTGACGCGGGCATAGCCCAGCAGGCCAGCGGC
GGCGCTCTTGTTCATGGCGTAATGTCTCCGGTTCTAGTCGCAAGTATTCTACTTTATGCGACTAAAACAC
GCGACAAGAAAACGCCAGGAAAAGGGCAGGGCGGCAGCCTGTCGCGTAACTTAGGACTTGTGCGACATGT
CGTTTTCAGAAGACGGCTGCACTGAACGTCAGAAGCCGACTGCACTATAGCAGCGGAGGGGTTGGATCAA
AGTACTTTAAAGTACTTTAAAGTACTTTAAAGTACTTTGATCCCGAGGGGAACCCTGTGGTTGGCATGCA
CATACAAATGGACGAACGGATAAACCTTTTCACGCCCTTTTAAATATCCGATTATTCTAATAAACGCTCT
TTTCTCTTAGGTTTACCCGCCAATATATCCTGTCAAACACTGATAGTTTAAACTGAAGGCGGGAAACGAC
AATCTGATCCAAGCTCAAGCTAAGCTTGAGCTCTCCCATATGGTCGACTAGAGCCAAGCTGATCTCCTTT
GCCCCGGAGATCACCATGGACGACTTTCTCTATCTCTACGATCTAGGAAGAAAGTTCGACGGAGAAGGTG
ACGATACCATGTTCACCACCGATAATGAGAAGATTAGCCTCTTCAATTTCAGAAAGAATGCTGACCCACA
GATGGTTAGAGAGGCTGCAGGTCAACATGGTGGAGCACGACACACTTGTCTACTCCAAAAATATCAAAGA
TACAGTCTCAGAAGACCAAAGGGCAATTGAGACTTTTCAACAAAGGGTAATATCCGGAAACCTCCTCGGA
TTCCATTGCCCAGCTATCTGTCACTTTATTGTGAAGATAGTGGAAAAGGAAGGTGGCTCCTACAAATGCC
ATCATTGCGATAAAGGAAAGGCCATCGTTGAAGATGCCTCTGCCGACAGTGGTCCCAAAGATGGACCCCC
ACCCACGAGGAGCATCGTGGAAAAAGAAGACGTTCCAACCACGTCTTCAAAGCAAGTGGATTGATGTGAT
AACATGGTGGAGCACGACACACTTGTCTACTCCAAAAATATCAAAGATACAGTCTCAGAAGACCAAAGGG
CAATTGAGACTTTTCAACAAAGGGTAATATCCGGAAACCTCCTCGGATTCCATTGCCCAGCTATCTGTCA
CTTTATTGTGAAGATAGTGGAAAAGGAAGGTGGCTCCTACAAATGCCATCATTGCGATAAAGGAAAGGCC
ATCGTTGAAGATGCCTCTGCCGACAGTGGTCCCAAAGATGGACCCCCACCCACGAGGAGCATCGTGGAAA
AAGAAGACGTTCCAACCACGTCTTCAAAGCAAGTGGATTGATGTGATATCTCCACTGACGTAAGGGATGA
CGCACAATCCCACTATCCTTCGCAAGACCCTTCCTCTATATAAGGAAGTTCATTTCATTTGGAGAGGACC
TCGAGAATTCACAAGTTTGTACAAAAAAGCAGGCTCCGCGGCCGCCCCCTTCACCATGCAGAGGTTTTTC
TCCGCCAGATCGATTCTCGGTTACGCCGTCAAGACGCGGAGGAGGTCTTTCTCTTCTCGTTCTTCGTCTC
TCCTATTCGACGACACTCAGTTACAGTTTAAAGAAAGTGTATCCAAGTTTGCGCAAGATAGGATCCCGCA
CGGGATGAACTCACTGATCAAGGAAAATATGCGTATGATGGTGGTCATGGAAGGTTCGGTCAACGGCTAC
CAATTCAAATGCACAGGTGAAGGAGATGGCAATCCATACATGGGAACTCAAACCATGAGGATCAAAGTCG
TCGAGGGAGGACCTCTGCCATTTGCCTTTGACATTCTTGCCACAAGCTTCATGTATGGCAGCAAGACTTT
TATCAAGCACACTAAAGGCATTCCTGATTTCTTTAAACAGTCCTTTCCTGAGGGTTTTACTTGGGAAAGA
GTTACAAGATACGAAGATGGTGGAGTCTTTACCGTTATGCAGGACACCAGCCTTGAAGATGGCTGTCTCG
TTTACCACGCCAAAGTCACTGGGGTAAACTTTCCCTCCAATGGTGCCGTGATGCAGAAGAAGACCAAGGG
TTGGGAGCCAAATACAGAGATGCTGTATCCAGCAGATGGTGGTCTGAGGGGATACTCTCAAATGGCACTG
AATGTTGATGGTGGTGGCTATCTGTCTTGCTCTTTCGAAACAACTTACAGGTCAAAAAAGACCGTCGAGA
ACTTCAAGATGCCCGGTTTCCATTTTGTTGATCACCGCCTGGAAAGGTTAGAGGAAAGTGACAAGGAAAT
GTTCGTAGTACAACACGAACACGCAGTTGCCAAGTTCTGTGACCTTCCATCCAAACTGGGACGTCTTTGA
AAGGGTGGGCGCGCCGACCCAGCTTTCTTGTACAAAGTGGTTTACCCATACGATGTTCCAGATTACGCTT
GAGAGCTCGCATAATTCTCAACACAACATATACAAAACAAACGAATCTCAAGCAATCAAGCATTCTACTT
CTATTGCAGCAATTTAAATCATTTCTTTTAAAGCAAAAGCAATTTTCTGAAAATTTTCACCATTTACGAA
CGATAGCCATGGCACTCATCTTTGGCACAGTCAACGCTAACATCCTGAAGGAAGTGTTCGGTGGAGCTCG
GTACCCGGGGATCCTCTAGAGTCCGCAAAAATCACCAGTCTCTCTCTACAAATCTATCTCTCTCTATTTT
TCTCCAGAATAATGTGTGAGTAGTTCCCAGATAAGGGAATTAGGGTTCTTATAGGGTTTCGCTCATGTGT
TGAGCATATAAGAAACCCTTAGTATGTATTTGTATTTGTAAAATACTTCTATCAATAAAATTTCTAATTC
CTAAAACCAAAATCCAGTGACCTGCAGGCATGCAAGCTTGGCACTGGCCCTACGCGGCAGGTCTCATCAA
GACGATCTACCCGAGTAATAATCTCCAGGAGATCAAATACCTTCCCAAGAAGGTTAAAGATGCAGTCAAA
AGATTCAGGACTAACTGCATCAAGAACACAGAGAAAGATATATTTCTCAAGATCAGAAGTACTATTCCAG
TATGGACGATTCAAGGCTTGCTTCATAAACCAAGGCAAGTAATAGAGATTGGAGTCTCTAAGAAAGTAGT
TCCTACTGAATCAAAGGCCATGGAGTCAAAAATTCAGATCGAGGATCTAACAGAACTCGCCGTGAAGACT
GGCGAACAGTTCATACAGAGTCTTTTACGACTCAATGACAAGAAGAAAATCTTCGTCAACATGGTGGAGC
ACGACACTCTCGTCTACTCCAAGAATATCAAAGATACAGTCTCAGAAGACCAAAGGGCTATTGAGACTTT
TCAACAAAGGGTAATATCGGGAAACCTCCTCGGATTCCATTGCCCAGCTATCTGTCACTTCATCAAAAGG
ACAGTAGAAAAGGAAGGTGGCACCTACAAATGCCATCATTGCGATAAAGGAAAGGCTATCGTTCAAGATG
CCCCTGCCGACAGTGGTCCCAAAGATGGACCCCCACCCACGAGGAGCATCGTGGAAAAAGAAGACGTTCC
AACCACGTCTTCAAAGCAAGTGGATTGATGTGATATCTCCACTGACGTAAGGGATGACGCACAATCCCAC
TATCCTTCGCAAGACCCTTCCTCTATATAAGGAAGTTCATTTCATTTGGAGAGGACTCCGGTATTTTTAC
AACAATTACCACAACAAAACAAACAACAAACAACATTACAATTTACTATTCTAGTCGACCTGCAGGCGGC
CGCACTAGTGATATCACAAGTTTGTACAAAAAAGCAGGCTCCGCGGCCGCCCCCTTCACCATGGCTTATG
CCGTTGGCTTCTCTTCTGATTTCAGGAGTGTCATCGTCCGCCGTTGCTTTGATTCAGTGTCCTCTTATTC
TCCTTCAATGAGCGTATACATGAGCTCAGACTTTCTTATGAGGAGGTACAGACGAAGATATGGTCTGAAT
CTTCGATATGAAGTGACGCCACACTCGTCGTCGCTTGGAGAAAAAATTGGTTCTAGCTCTTTCGATACTT
CGTCAACAGAAAAGAGGAAGATCAGTGCTTTCGACCGTTACACAAAAGGTCGGAAGGGTGGGCGCGCCGA
CCCAGCTTTCTTGTACAAAGTGGTGATATCAATGGTGAGCAAGGGCGAGGAGCTGTTCACCGGGGTGGTG
CCCATCCTGGTCGAGCTGGACGGCGACGTAAACGGCCACAAGTTCAGCGTGTCCGGCGAGGGCGAGGGCG
ATGCCACCTACGGCAAGCTGACCCTGAAGTTCATCTGCACCACCGGCAAGCTGCCCGTGCCCTGGCCCAC
CCTCGTGACCACCCTGACCTACGGCGTGCAGTGCTTCAGCCGCTACCCCGACCACATGAAGCAGCACGAC
TTCTTCAAGTCCGCCATGCCCGAAGGCTACGTCCAGGAGCGCACCATCTTCTTCAAGGACGACGGCAACT
ACAAGACCCGCGCCGAGGTGAAGTTCGAGGGCGACACCCTGGTGAACCGCATCGAGCTGAAGGGCATCGA
CTTCAAGGAGGACGGCAACATCCTGGGGCACAAGCTGGAGTACAACTACAACAGCCACAACGTCTATATC
ATGGCCGACAAGCAGAAGAACGGCATCAAGGTGAACTTCAAGATCCGCCACAACATCGAGGACGGCAGCG
TGCAGCTCGCCGACCACTACCAGCAGAACACCCCCATCGGCGACGGCCCCGTGCTGCTGCCCGACAACCA
CTACCTGAGCACCCAGTCCGCCCTGAGCAAAGACCCCAACGAGAAGCGCGATCACATGGTCCTGCTGGAG
TTCGTGACCGCCGCCGGGATCACTCTCGGCATGGACGAGCTGTACAAGTAACCGCGGCCATGCTAGAGTC
CGCAAAAATCACCAGTCTCTCTCTACAAATCTATCTCTCTCTATTTTTCTCCAGAATAATGTGTGAGTAG
TTCCCAGATAAGGGAATTAGGGTTCTTATAGGGTTTCGCTCATGTGTTGAGCATATAAGAAACCCTTAGT
ATGTATTTGTATTTGTAAAATACTTCTATCAATAAAATTTCTAATTCCTAAAACCAAAATCCAGTGACCT
GCAGGCATGCGACGTCGGGCCCTCTAGAGGATCCCCGGGTACCGCGAATTATCGATCATGAGCGGAGAAT
TAAGGGAGTCACGTTATGACCCCCGCCGATGACGCGGGACAAGCCGTTTTACGTTTGGAACTGACAGAAC
CGCAACGTTGAAGGAGCCACTGAGCCGCGGGTTTCTGGAGTTTAATGAGCTAAGCACATACGTCAGAAAC
CATTATTGCGCGTTCAAAAGTCGCCTAAGGTCACTATCAGCTAGCAAATATTTCTTGTCAAAAATGCTCC
ACTGACGTTCCATAAATTCCCCTCGGTATCCAATTAGAGTCTCATATTCACTCTCAACTCGATCGAGGCA
TGATTGAACAAGATGGATTGCACGCAGGTTCTCCGGCCGCTTGGGTGGAGAGGCTATTCGGCTATGACTG
GGCACAACAGACAATCGGCTGCTCTGATGCCGCCGTGTTCCGGCTGTCAGCGCAGGGGCGCCCGGTTCTT
TTTGTCAAGACCGACCTGTCCGGTGCCCTGAATGAACTCCAAGACGAGGCAGCGCGGCTATCGTGGCTGG
CCACGACGGGCGTTCCTTGCGCAGCTGTGCTCGACGTTGTCACTGAAGCGGGAAGGGACTGGCTGCTATT
GGGCGAAGTGCCGGGGCAGGATCTCCTGTCATCTCACCTTGCTCCTGCCGAGAAAGTATCCATCATGGCT
GATGCAATGCGGCGGCTGCATACGCTTGATCCGGCTACCTGCCCATTCGACCACCAAGCGAAACATCGCA
TCGAGCGAGCACGTACTCGGATGGAAGCCGGTCTTGTCGATCAGGATGATCTGGACGAAGAGCATCAGGG
GCTCGCGCCAGCCGAACTGTTCGCCAGGCTCAAGGCGCGGATGCCCGACGGCGAGGATCTCGTCGTGACC
CACGGCGATGCCTGCTTGCCGAATATCATGGTGGAAAATGGCCGCTTTTCTGGATTCATCGACTGTGGCC
GGCTGGGTGTGGCGGACCGCTATCAGGACATAGCGTTGGCTACCCGTGATATTGCTGAAGAGCTTGGCGG
CGAATGGGCTGACCGCTTCCTCGTGCTTTACGGTATCGCCGCTCCCGATTCGCAGCGCATCGCCTTCTAT
CGCCTTCTTGACGAGTTCTTCTGAGCGGGACTCTGGGGTTCGGACTCTAGCTAGAGTCAAGCAGATCGTT
CAAACATTTGGCAATAAAGTTTCTTAAGATTGAATCCTGTTGCCGGTCTTGCGATGATTATCATATAATT
TCTGTTGAATTACGTTAAGCATGTAATAATTAACATGTAATGCATGACGTTATTTATGAGATGGGTTTTT
ATGATTAGAGTCCCGCAATTATACATTTAATACGCGATAGAAAACAAAATATAGCGCGCAAACTAGGATA
AATTATCGCGCGCGGTGTCATCTATGTTACTAGATCGACCGGCATGCAAGCTGATAATTCAATTCGGCGT
TAATTCAGTACATTAAAAACGTCCGCAATGTGTTATTAAGTTGTCTAAGCGTCAATTTGTTTACACCACA
ATATATCCTGCCACCAGCCAGCCAACAGCTCCCCGACCGGCAGCTCGGCACAAAATCACCACTCGATACA
GGCAGCCCATCAGTCCGGGACGGCGTCAGCGGGAGAGCCGTTGTAAGGCGGCAGACTTTGCTCATGTTAC
CGATGCTATTCGGAAGAACGGCAACTAAGCTGCCGGGTTTGAAACACGGATGATCTCGCGGAGGGTAGCA
TGTTGATTGTAACGATGACAGAGCGTTGCTGCCTGTGATCAATTCGGGCACGAACCCAGTGGACATAAGC
CTGTTCGGTTCGTAAGCTGTAATGCAAGTAGCGTATGCGCTCACGCAACTGGTCCAGAACCTTGACCGAA
CGCAGCGGTGGTAACGGCGCAGTGGCGGTTTTCATGGCTTGTTATGACTGTTTTTTTGGGGTACAGTCTA
TGCCTCGGGCATCCAAGCAGCAAGCGCGTTACGCCGTGGGTCGATGTTTGATGTTATGGAGCAGCAACGA
TGTTACGCAGCAGGGCAGTCGCCCTAAAACAAAGTTAAACATCATGGGGGAAGCGGTGATCGCCGAAGTA
TCGACTCAACTATCAGAGGTAGTTGGCGTCATCGAGCGCCATCTCGAACCGACGTTGCTGGCCGTACATT
TGTACGGCTCCGCAGTGGATGGCGGCCTGAAGCCACACAGTGATATTGATTTGCTGGTTACGGTGACCGT
AAGGCTTGATGAAACAACGCGGCGAGCTTTGATCAACGACCTTTTGGAAACTTCGGCTTCCCCTGGAGAG
AGCGAGATTCTCCGCGCTGTAGAAGTCACCATTGTTGTGCACGACGACATCATTCCGTGGCGTTATCCAG
CTAAGCGCGAACTGCAATTTGGAGAATGGCAGCGCAATGACATTCTTGCAGGTATCTTCGAGCCAGCCAC
GATCGACATTGATCTGGCTATCTTGCTGACAAAAGCAAGAGAACATAGCGTTGCCTTGGTAGGTCCAGCG
GCGGAGGAACTCTTTGATCCGGTTCCTGAACAGGATCTATTTGAGGCGCTAAATGAAACCTTAACGCTAT
GGAACTCGCCGCCCGACTGGGCTGGCGATGAGCGAAATGTAGTGCTTACGTTGTCCCGCATTTGGTACAG
CGCAGTAACCGGCAAAATCGCGCCGAAGGATGTCGCTGCCGACTGGGCAATGGAGCGCCTGCCGGCCCAG
TATCAGCCCGTCATACTTGAAGCTAGACAGGCTTATCTTGGACAAGAAGAAGATCGCTTGGCCTCGCGCG
CAGATCAGTTGGAAGAATTTGTCCACTACGTGAAAGGCGAGATCACCAAGGTAGTCGGCAAATAATGTCT
AGCTAGAAATTCGTTCAAGCCGACGCCGCTTCGCGGCGCGGCTTAACTCAAGCGTTAGATGCACTAAGCA
CATAATTGCTCACAGCCAAACTATCAGGTCAAGTCTGCTTTTATTATTTTTAAGCGTGCATAATAAGCCC
TACACAAATTGGGAGATATATCATGCATGACCAAAATCCCTTAACGTGAGTTTTCGTTCCACTGAGCGTC
AGACCCCGTAGAAAAGATCAAAGGATCTTC
